Addgene plasmid #197342: Kir2.1-HA/GW1
Purpose: Plasmid expressing an antigen targeting the Kir2.1 potassium channel subunit
Depositing lab: Dzwokai Ma. Depositing organization: University of California, Santa Barbara.
Backbone
  Vector backbone: pGW1-CMV
  Vector type: Mammalian Expression
Growth in bacteria
  Bacterial resistance: Ampicillin, 100 μg/mL
  Growth temperature: 37°C
  Growth strain: DH5alpha
  Copy number: Unknown
Gene/Insert
  Gene/Insert name: Kir2.1
  Species: M. musculus (mouse)
  Entrez Gene: Kcnj2 (a.k.a. IRK1, Kcnf1, Kir2.1)
  Cloning method: Unknown
Terms and licenses: Academic/Nonprofit Terms; Industry Terms: Not Available to Industry
Depositor comments: Contains an HA tag in the M1-to-P loop region of Kir2.1. This is a validated antigen plasmid of Anti-Kir2.1 K+ channel [N112B/14R].
How to cite: Kir2.1-HA/GW1 was a gift from Dzwokai Ma (Addgene plasmid # 197342 ; http://n2t.net/addgene:197342 ; RRID:Addgene_197342)
