[The description below was written by a language model from this plasmid's Addgene catalogue record and pLannotate feature annotations shown in this document.]
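Description:
Kir2.1-HA/GW1 is a mammalian expression plasmid carrying the mouse inward rectifier potassium channel subunit Kir2.1 (gene Kcnj2, also called IRK1). The catalogue lists the backbone as pGW1-CMV. In the sequenced 6.7 kb record, the Kcnj2 coding sequence lies downstream of the human cytomegalovirus immediate early enhancer and promoter and is followed by a bovine growth hormone polyadenylation signal, an arrangement that drives strong constitutive expression in transfected mammalian cells. T7 and SP6 phage promoters flank the insert and could serve for in vitro transcription or as sequencing primer sites. According to the depositor, an HA epitope tag is inserted in the region between the M1 transmembrane segment and the pore loop of the channel. The tag is not annotated as a separate feature in the table. A short fragment annotated as a truncated HIV-1 5' LTR just after the CMV promoter is probably an incidental sequence match, as no other lentiviral elements are present.

The plasmid replicates in E. coli from a high-copy ColE1/pUC-type origin and is selected with ampicillin through the β-lactamase gene. An f1 origin is also present, along with remnants of lac regulatory sequences. A second cassette, consisting of the SV40 early promoter, the neomycin phosphotransferase gene, a bleomycin-resistance fragment and the SV40 polyadenylation signal, would in principle allow G418 selection of stably transfected cells, although the catalogue entry does not mention this marker. The stated purpose is antigen expression: the construct is a validated antigen plasmid for the anti-Kir2.1 monoclonal antibody N112B/14R, used to express the target in heterologous cells when checking antibody specificity.
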