Features (pLannotate 1.2.2; 21 found; start..end, strand, type, name):
     29..358     +  promoter       SV40 promoter: SV40 enhancer and early promoter
    425..1216    +  CDS            neo: KKA2_KLEPN - Also known as kan, nptII. Experimental evidence at protein level: Swiss-Prot protein existence level 1. Resistance to kanamycin, neomycin, paromomycin, ribostamycin, butirosin and gentamicin B. From Klebsiella pneumoniae.
   1240..1398    +  CDS            ble (fragment): BLE_KLEPN - Experimental evidence at protein level: Swiss-Prot protein existence level 1. Binding protein with a strong affinity to the bleomycin family of antibiotics. Binds to CL990; an antimitotic-antibiotic compound. From Klebsiella pneumoniae.
   1393..1514    +  polyA_signal   SV40 poly(A) signal: SV40 polyadenylation signal
   1587..1603    -  protein_bind   lac operator: The lac repressor binds to the lac operator to inhibit transcription in E. coli. This inhibition can be relieved by adding lactose or isopropyl-β-D-thiogalactopyranoside (IPTG). lac repressor encoded by lacI
   1611..1641    -  promoter       lac promoter: promoter for the E. coli lac operon
   1656..1677    -  protein_bind   CAP binding site: CAP binding activates transcription in the presence of cAMP. E. coli catabolite activator protein
   1690..1782    -  CDS            lacI (fragment): lac repressor; lacI; The lac repressor binds to the lac operator to inhibit transcription in E. coli. This inhibition can be relieved by adding lactose or isopropyl-β-D-thiogalactopyranoside (IPTG).
   1965..2553    -  rep_origin     ori: high-copy-number ColE1/pMB1/pBR322/pUC origin of replication
   2724..3584    -  CDS            AmpR: β-lactamase; bla; confers resistance to ampicillin, carbenicillin, and related antibiotics
   3585..3689    -  promoter       AmpR promoter: bla
   3748..3800    -  misc_feature   bom (fragment): basis of mobility region from pBR322
   3955..4334    +  enhancer       CMV enhancer: human cytomegalovirus immediate early enhancer
   4335..4538    +  promoter       CMV promoter: human cytomegalovirus (CMV) immediate early promoter
   4534..4567    +  LTR            5' LTR (truncated) (fragment): truncated 5' long terminal repeat (LTR) from HIV-1
   4583..4601    +  promoter       T7 promoter: promoter for bacteriophage T7 RNA polymerase
   4618..5919    +  CDS            Kcnj2: KCNJ2_MOUSE - Also known as Irk1. Experimental evidence at protein level: Swiss-Prot protein existence level 1. Probably participates in establishing action potential waveform and excitability of neuronal and muscle tissues. Inward rectifier potassium channels are characterized by a greater tendency to allow potassium to flow into the cell rather than out of it. Their voltage dependence is regulated by the concentration of extracellular potassium; as external potassium is raised, the voltage range of the channel opening shifts to more positive voltages. The inward rectification is mainly due t
   6017..6035    -  promoter       SP6 promoter: promoter for bacteriophage SP6 RNA polymerase
   6061..6285    +  polyA_signal   bGH poly(A) signal: bovine growth hormone polyadenylation signal
   6289..6310    +  promoter       SV40 promoter (fragment): SV40 enhancer and early promoter
   6331..15      +  rep_origin     f1 ori (across the origin) (sequence partly withheld): f1 bacteriophage origin of replication; arrow indicates direction of (+) strand synthesis
>Addgene plasmid #197342 | Kir2.1-HA/GW1 | addgene full sequence | sequence record 388454 | Addgene NGS Result
AATTTAACGCGAATTAATTCTGTGGAATGTGTGTCAGTTAGGGTGTGGAAAGTCCCCAGGCTCCCCAGCA
GGCAGAAGTATGCAAAGCATGCATCTCAATTAGTCAGCAACCAGGTGTGGAAAGTCCCCAGGCTCCCCAG
CAGGCAGAAGTATGCAAAGCATGCATCTCAATTAGTCAGCAACCATAGTCCCGCCCCTAACTCCGCCCAT
CCCGCCCCTAACTCCGCCCAGTTCCGCCCATTCTCCGCCCCATGGCTGACTAATTTTTTTTATTTATGCA
GAGGCCGAGGCCGCCTCTGCCTCTGAGCTATTCCAGAAGTAGTGAGGAGGCTTTTTTGGAGGCCTAGGCT
TTTGCAAAAAGCTCCCGGGAGCTTGTATATCCATTTTCGGATCTGATCAAGAGACAGGATGAGGATCGTT
TCGCATGATTGAACAAGATGGATTGCACGCAGGTTCTCCGGCCGCTTGGGTGGAGAGGCTATTCGGCTAT
GACTGGGCACAACAGACAATCGGCTGCTCTGATGCCGCCGTGTTCCGGCTGTCAGCGCAGGGGCGCCCGG
TTCTTTTTGTCAAGACCGACCTGTCCGGTGCCCTGAATGAACTGCAGGACGAGGCAGCGCGGCTATCGTG
GCTGGCCACGACGGGCGTTCCTTGCGCAGCTGTGCTCGACGTTGTCACTGAAGCGGGAAGGGACTGGCTG
CTATTGGGCGAAGTGCCGGGGCAGGATCTCCTGTCATCTCACCTTGCTCCTGCCGAGAAAGTATCCATCA
TGGCTGATGCAATGCGGCGGCTGCATACGCTTGATCCGGCTACCTGCCCATTCGACCACCAAGCGAAACA
TCGCATCGAGCGAGCACGTACTCGGATGGAAGCCGGTCTTGTCGATCAGGATGATCTGGACGAAGAGCAT
CAGGGGCTCGCGCCAGCCGAACTGTTCGCCAGGCTCAAGGCGCGCATGCCCGACGGCGAGGATCTCGTCG
TGACCCATGGCGATGCCTGCTTGCCGAATATCATGGTGGAAAATGGCCGCTTTTCTGGATTCATCGACTG
TGGCCGGCTGGGTGTGGCGGACCGCTATCAGGACATAGCGTTGGCTACCCGTGATATTGCTGAAGAGCTT
GGCGGCGAATGGGCTGACCGCTTCCTCGTGCTTTACGGTATCGCCGCTCCCGATTCGCAGCGCATCGCCT
TCTATCGCCTTCTTGACGAGTTCTTCTGAGCGGGACTCTGGGGTTCGAAATGACCGACCAAGCGACGCCC
AACCTGCCATCACGAGATTTCGATTCCACCGCCGCCTTCTATGAAAGGTTGGGCTTCGGAATCGTTTTCC
GGGACGCCGGCTGGATGATCCTCCAGCGCGGGGATCTCATGCTGGAGTTCTTCGCCCACCCCAACTTGTT
TATTGCAGCTTATAATGGTTACAAATAAAGCAATAGCATCACAAATTTCACAAATAAAGCATTTTTTTCA
CTGCATTCTAGTTGTGGTTTGTCCAAACTCATCAATGTATCTTATCATGTCTGTATACCGTCGACCTCTA
GCTAGAGCTTGGCGTAATCATGGTCATAGCTGTTTCCTGTGTGAAATTGTTATCCGCTCACAATTCCACA
CAACATACGAGCCGGAAGCATAAAGTGTAAAGCCTGGGGTGCCTAATGAGTGAGCTAACTCACATTAATT
GCGTTGCGCTCACTGCCCGCTTTCCAGTCGGGAAACCTGTCGTGCCAGCTGCATTAATGAATCGGCCAAC
GCGCGGGGAGAGGCGGTTTGCGTATTGGGCGCTCTTCCGCTTCCTCGCTCACTGACTCGCTGCGCTCGGT
CGTTCGGCTGCGGCGAGCGGTATCAGCTCACTCAAAGGCGGTAATACGGTTATCCACAGAATCAGGGGAT
AACGCAGGAAAGAACATGTGAGCAAAAGGCCAGCAAAAGGCCAGGAACCGTAAAAAGGCCGCGTTGCTGG
CGTTTTTCCATAGGCTCCGCCCCCCTGACGAGCATCACAAAAATCGACGCTCAAGTCAGAGGTGGCGAAA
CCCGACAGGACTATAAAGATACCAGGCGTTTCCCCCTGGAAGCTCCCTCGTGCGCTCTCCTGTTCCGACC
CTGCCGCTTACCGGATACCTGTCCGCCTTTCTCCCTTCGGGAAGCGTGGCGCTTTCTCATAGCTCACGCT
GTAGGTATCTCAGTTCGGTGTAGGTCGTTCGCTCCAAGCTGGGCTGTGTGCACGAACCCCCCGTTCAGCC
CGACCGCTGCGCCTTATCCGGTAACTATCGTCTTGAGTCCAACCCGGTAAGACACGACTTATCGCCACTG
GCAGCAGCCACTGGTAACAGGATTAGCAGAGCGAGGTATGTAGGCGGTGCTACAGAGTTCTTGAAGTGGT
GGCCTAACTACGGCTACACTAGAAGAACAGTATTTGGTATCTGCGCTCTGCTGAAGCCAGTTACCTTCGG
AAAAAGAGTTGGTAGCTCTTGATCCGGCAAACAAACCACCGCTGGTAGCGGTGGTTTTTTTGTTTGCAAG
CAGCAGATTACGCGCAGAAAAAAAGGATCTCAAGAAGATCCTTTGATCTTTTCTACGGGGTCTGACGCTC
AGTGGAACGAAAACTCACGTTAAGGGATTTTGGTCATGAGATTATCAAAAAGGATCTTCACCTAGATCCT
TTTAAATTAAAAATGAAGTTTTAAATCAATCTAAAGTATATATGAGTAAACTTGGTCTGACAGTTACCAA
TGCTTAATCAGTGAGGCACCTATCTCAGCGATCTGTCTATTTCGTTCATCCATAGTTGCCTGACTCCCCG
TCGTGTAGATAACTACGATACGGGAGGGCTTACCATCTGGCCCCAGTGCTGCAATGATACCGCGAGACCC
ACGCTCACCGGCTCCAGATTTATCAGCAATAAACCAGCCAGCCGGAAGGGCCGAGCGCAGAAGTGGTCCT
GCAACTTTATCCGCCTCCATCCAGTCTATTAATTGTTGCCGGGAAGCTAGAGTAAGTAGTTCGCCAGTTA
ATAGTTTGCGCAACGTTGTTGCCATTGCTACAGGCATCGTGGTGTCACGCTCGTCGTTTGGTATGGCTTC
ATTCAGCTCCGGTTCCCAACGATCAAGGCGAGTTACATGATCCCCCATGTTGTGCAAAAAAGCGGTTAGC
TCCTTCGGTCCTCCGATCGTTGTCAGAAGTAAGTTGGCCGCAGTGTTATCACTCATGGTTATGGCAGCAC
TGCATAATTCTCTTACTGTCATGCCATCCGTAAGATGCTTTTCTGTGACTGGTGAGTACTCAACCAAGTC
ATTCTGAGAATAGTGTATGCGGCGACCGAGTTGCTCTTGCCCGGCGTCAATACGGGATAATACCGCGCCA
CATAGCAGAACTTTAAAAGTGCTCATCATTGGAAAACGTTCTTCGGGGCGAAAACTCTCAAGGATCTTAC
CGCTGTTGAGATCCAGTTCGATGTAACCCACTCGTGCACCCAACTGATCTTCAGCATCTTTTACTTTCAC
CAGCGTTTCTGGGTGAGCAAAAACAGGAAGGCAAAATGCCGCAAAAAAGGGAATAAGGGCGACACGGAAA
TGTTGAATACTCATACTCTTCCTTTTTCAATATTATTGAAGCATTTATCAGGGTTATTGTCTCATGAGCG
GATACATATTTGAATGTATTTAGAAAAATAAACAAATAGGGGTTCCGCGCACATTTCCCCGAAAAGTGCC
ACCTGACGTCGACGGATCGGGAGATCTCCCGATCCCCTATGGTGCACTCTCAGTACAATCTGCTCTGATG
CCGCATAGTTAAGCCAGTATCTGCTCCCTGCTTGTGTGTTGGAGGTCGCTGAGTAGTGCGCGAGCAAAAT
TTAAGCTACAACAAGGCAAGGCTTGACCGACAATTGCATGAAGAATCTGCTTAGGGTTAGGCGTTTTGCG
CTGCTTCGCGATGTACGGGCCAGATATACGCGTTGACATTGATTATTGACTAGTTATTAATAGTAATCAA
TTACGGGGTCATTAGTTCATAGCCCATATATGGAGTTCCGCGTTACATAACTTACGGTAAATGGCCCGCC
TGGCTGACCGCCCAACGACCCCCGCCCATTGACGTCAATAATGACGTATGTTCCCATAGTAACGCCAATA
GGGACTTTCCATTGACGTCAATGGGTGGAGTATTTACGGTAAACTGCCCACTTGGCAGTACATCAAGTGT
ATCATATGCCAAGTACGCCCCCTATTGACGTCAATGACGGTAAATGGCCCGCCTGGCATTATGCCCAGTA
CATGACCTTATGGGACTTTCCTACTTGGCAGTACATCTACGTATTAGTCATCGCTATTACCATGGTGATG
CGGTTTTGGCAGTACATCAATGGGCGTGGATAGCGGTTTGACTCACGGGGATTTCCAAGTCTCCACCCCA
TTGACGTCAATGGGAGTTTGTTTTGGCACCAAAATCAACGGGACTTTCCAAAATGTCGTAACAACTCCGC
CCCATTGACGCAAATGGGCGGTAGGCGTGTACGGTGGGAGGTCTATATAAGCAGAGCTCTCTGGCTAACT
AGAGAACCCACTGCTTACTGGCTTATCGAAATTAATACGACTCACTATAGGGAGACCCAAGCTTGCCATG
GGCAGTGTGAGAACCAACCGCTACAGCATCGTCTCTTCGGAGGAAGATGGCATGAAGCTGGCCACTATGG
CAGTTGCCAATGGCTTTGGGAATGGCAAGAGTAAAGTCCATACCCGACAACAGTGCAGGAGCCGCTTTGT
GAAGAAAGATGGTCATTGCAATGTTCAGTTTATCAACGTGGGTGAGAAGGGACAGAGGTACCTGGCAGAC
ATCTTTACTACCTGTGTCGACATCCGCTGGAGGTGGATGCTGGTTATCTTCTGTCTTGCCTTCGTGCTCT
CGTGGCTCTTCTTTGGCTGTGTGTTTTGGTTGATAGCGCTGCTCCATGGGGACCTAGATACGTACCCATA
CGATGTCCCAGACTATGCCGGCGGTGCATGCGTGTCGGAGGTTAACAGCTTCACCGCGGCCTTCCTCTTC
TCCATCGAGACCCAGACAACCATTGGCTATGGTTTCAGGTGTGTGACAGACGAGTGCCCAATTGCTGTCT
TCATGGTGGTATTCCAATCGATTGTAGGCTGCATCATTGACGCGTTCATCATTGGAGCAGTCATGGCGAA
GATGGCTAAGCCAAAGAAGAGAAATGAGACACTAGTCTTCAGTCACAATGCTGTGATTGCCATGAGGGAT
GGCAAACTCTGCTTGATGTGGAGAGTGGGTAACCTTCGAAAGAGCCACCTTGTGGAAGCTCATGTCCGGG
CACAGCTTCTCAAATCTAGGATCACTTCAGAAGGGGAGTATATCCCTTTGGACCAGATAGACATCAATGT
TGGTTTTGATAGTGGAATTGACCGCATATTTCTAGTGTCCCCCATCACTATCGTTCACGAAATAGATGAA
GACAGCCCTTTATATGACTTGAGTAAGCAGGACATTGACAATGCAGACTTTGAAATTGTTGTCATACTGG
AAGGCATGGTGGAGGCGACTGCCATGACAACTCAATGCCGGAGTTCGTATCTGGCCAATGAAATTCTCTG
GGGTCACCGCTATGAGCCAGTGCTCTTTGAAGAGAAACACTACTATAAAGTAGACTATTCAAGATTCCAT
AAGACGTACGAAGTACCTAACACCCCCCTTTGTAGCGCGCGAGACTTAGCAGAGAAGAAATACATCCTTT
CAAATGCGAATTCATTTTGCTATGAAAATGAAGTTGCCCTAACAAGCAAAGAGGAAGAGGAGGATAGTGA
GAACGGAGTCCCAGAGAGCACAAGCACAGACTCACCTCCTGGCATAGATCTCCACAACCAGGCAAGCGTA
CCTCTAGAGCCCAGACCCTTAAGGCGAGAATCGGAGATATGAAAGGGATCCACTAGTAACGGCCGCCAGT
GTGCTGGAATTCTGCAGATATCCATCACACTGGCGGCCGCTCGAGCATGCATCTAGAGGGCCCTATTCTA
TAGTGTCACCTAAATGCTAGAGCTCGCTGATCAGCCTCGACTGTGCCTTCTAGTTGCCAGCCATCTGTTG
TTTGCCCCTCCCCCGTGCCTTCCTTGACCCTGGAAGGTGCCACTCCCACTGTCCTTTCCTAATAAAATGA
GGAAATTGCATCGCATTGTCTGAGTAGGTGTCATTCTATTCTGGGGGGTGGGGTGGGGCAGGACAGCAAG
GGGGAGGATTGGGAAGACAATAGCAGGCATGCTGGGGATGCGGTGGGCTCTATGGCTTCTGAGGCGGAAA
GAACCAGCTGGGGCTCTAGGGGGTATCCCC
[124 nt withheld, positions 6331-6454]
C
[91 nt withheld, positions 6456-6546]
A
[49 nt withheld, positions 6548-6596]
CCTTTGACGTTGGAGTCCACGTTCTTT
[37 nt withheld, positions 6624-6660]
ACCCTATCTCGGTCTATTCTTTTGATTTATAAGGGATTTTGCCGATTTCGGCCTATTGGTTAAAAAATGA
GCTGATTTAACAAA
